LOCUS       Exported 10415 bp ds-DNA circular SYN 08-JUN-2021
DEFINITION  Barcoded lentiviral vector to express CDK4 (R24C) in mammalian cells
            under control of EF1a promoter. Barcoded for transcript detection in
            single cell RNA-seq.
ACCESSION   .
VERSION     .
KEYWORDS    LV_EF1a_CDK4(R24C)-P2A-Hygro_Barcode
SOURCE      synthetic DNA construct
  ORGANISM  synthetic DNA construct
REFERENCE   1 (bases 1 to 10415)
  TITLE     Mali Lab Plasmids
REFERENCE   2 (bases 1 to 10415)
  AUTHORS   .
  TITLE     Direct Submission
  JOURNAL   Exported Jun 8, 2021 from SnapGene Server 1.1.58
            http://www.snapgene.com
FEATURES             Location/Qualifiers
     source          1..10415
                     /organism="synthetic DNA construct"
                     /mol_type="other DNA"
     primer_bind     complement(47..66)
                     /label=pRS-marker
                     /note="pRS vectors, use to sequence yeast selectable
                     marker"
     enhancer        238..617
                     /label=CMV enhancer
                     /note="human cytomegalovirus immediate early enhancer"
     promoter        619..817
                     /label=CMV promoter
                     /note="human cytomegalovirus (CMV) immediate early
                     promoter"
     primer_bind     772..792
                     /label=CMV-F
                     /note="Human CMV immediate early promoter, forward primer"
     LTR             835..1015
                     /label=5' LTR (truncated)
                     /note="truncated 5' long terminal repeat (LTR) from HIV-1"
     misc_feature    1062..1187
                     /label=HIV-1 Psi
                     /note="packaging signal of human immunodeficiency virus
                     type 1"
     misc_feature    1680..1913
                     /label=RRE
                     /note="The Rev response element (RRE) of HIV-1 allows for
                     Rev-dependent mRNA export from the nucleus to the
                     cytoplasm."
     CDS             2098..2142
                     /codon_start=1
                     /product="antigenic peptide corresponding to amino acids
                     655 to 669 of the HIV envelope protein gp41 (Lutje Hulsik
                     et al., 2013)"
                     /label=gp41 peptide
                     /note="recognized by the 2H10 single-chain llama nanobody"
                     /translation="KNEQELLELDKWASL"
     misc_feature    2440..2557
                     /label=cPPT/CTS
                     /note="central polypurine tract and central termination
                     sequence of HIV-1"
     promoter        2693..3871
                     /label=EF-1-alpha promoter
                     /note="strong constitutive promoter for human elongation
                     factor EF-1-alpha"
     intron          2924..3862
                     /label=EF-1-alpha intron A
                     /note="intron upstream of the start codon of human
                     EF-1-alpha"
     primer_bind     3819..3839
                     /label=EF1a-F
                     /note="Human elongation factor-1a promoter, forward primer"
     primer_bind     3888..3907
                     /label=T7
                     /note="T7 promoter, forward primer"
     promoter        3888..3906
                     /label=T7 promoter
                     /note="promoter for bacteriophage T7 RNA polymerase"
     regulatory      3964..3973
                     /regulatory_class="other"
                     /note="vertebrate consensus sequence for strong initiation
                     of translation (Kozak, 1987)"
     CDS             4888..4944
                     /codon_start=1
                     /product="2A peptide from porcine teschovirus-1
                     polyprotein"
                     /label=P2A
                     /note="Eukaryotic ribosomes fail to insert a peptide bond
                     between the Gly and Pro residues, yielding separate
                     polypeptides."
                     /translation="ATNFSLLKQAGDVEENPGP"
     CDS             4945..5970
                     /codon_start=1
                     /gene="aph(4)-Ia"
                     /product="aminoglycoside phosphotransferase from E. coli"
                     /label=HygR
                     /note="confers resistance to hygromycin"
                     /translation="MKKPELTATSVEKFLIEKFDSVSDLMQLSEGEESRAFSFDVGGRG
                     YVLRVNSCADGFYKDRYVYRHFASAALPIPEVLDIGEFSESLTYCISRRAQGVTLQDLP
                     ETELPAVLQPVAEAMDAIAAADLSQTSGFGPFGPQGIGQYTTWRDFICAIADPHVYHWQ
                     TVMDDTVSASVAQALDELMLWAEDCPEVRHLVHADFGSNNVLTDNGRITAVIDWSEAMF
                     GDSQYEVANIFFWRPWLACMEQQTRYFERRHPELAGSPRLRAYMLRIGLDQLYQSLVDG
                     NFDDAAWAQGRCDAIVRSGAGTVGRTQIARRSAAVWTDGCVEVLADSGNRRPSTRPRAK
                     E"
     protein_bind    6162..6195
                     /label=loxP
                     /bound_moiety="Cre recombinase"
                     /note="Cre-mediated recombination occurs in the 8-bp core
                     sequence (GCATACAT)."
     LTR             6220..6400
                     /label=5' LTR (truncated)
                     /note="truncated 5' long terminal repeat (LTR) from HIV-1"
     primer_bind     complement(6426..6443)
                     /label=BGH-rev
                     /note="Bovine growth hormone terminator, reverse primer.
                     Also called BGH reverse"
     polyA_signal    6432..6656
                     /label=bGH poly(A) signal
                     /note="bovine growth hormone polyadenylation signal"
     rep_origin      6702..7130
                     /direction=RIGHT
                     /label=f1 ori
                     /note="f1 bacteriophage origin of replication; arrow
                     indicates direction of (+) strand synthesis"
     primer_bind     complement(6789..6808)
                     /label=F1ori-R
                     /note="F1 origin, reverse primer"
     primer_bind     6999..7020
                     /label=F1ori-F
                     /note="F1 origin, forward primer"
     primer_bind     complement(7139..7159)
                     /label=pBABE 3'
                     /note="SV40 enhancer, reverse primer for pBABE vectors"
     promoter        7144..7473
                     /label=SV40 promoter
                     /note="SV40 enhancer and early promoter"
     rep_origin      7324..7459
                     /label=SV40 ori
                     /note="SV40 origin of replication"
     primer_bind     7386..7405
                     /label=SV40pro-F
                     /note="SV40 promoter/origin, forward primer"
     promoter        7521..7568
                     /label=EM7 promoter
                     /note="synthetic bacterial promoter "
     CDS             7587..7961
                     /codon_start=1
                     /gene="Sh ble from Streptoalloteichus hindustanus"
                     /product="antibiotic-binding protein"
                     /label=BleoR
                     /note="confers resistance to bleomycin, phleomycin, and
                     Zeocin(TM)"
                     /translation="MAKLTSAVPVLTARDVAGAVEFWTDRLGFSRDFVEDDFAGVVRDD
                     VTLFISAVQDQVVPDNTLAWVWVRGLDELYAEWSEVVSTNFRDASGPAMTEIGEQPWGR
                     EFALRDPAGNCVHFVAEEQD"
     polyA_signal    8091..8212
                     /label=SV40 poly(A) signal
                     /note="SV40 polyadenylation signal"
     primer_bind     complement(8128..8147)
                     /label=SV40pA-R
                     /note="SV40 polyA, reverse primer"
     primer_bind     8182..8201
                     /label=EBV-rev
                     /note="SV40 polyA terminator, reverse primer"
     primer_bind     complement(8261..8277)
                     /label=M13 rev
                     /note="common sequencing primer, one of multiple similar
                     variants"
     primer_bind     complement(8261..8277)
                     /label=M13 Reverse
                     /note="In lacZ gene. Also called M13-rev"
     primer_bind     complement(8274..8296)
                     /label=M13/pUC Reverse
                     /note="In lacZ gene"
     protein_bind    8285..8301
                     /label=lac operator
                     /bound_moiety="lac repressor encoded by lacI"
                     /note="The lac repressor binds to the lac operator to
                     inhibit transcription in E. coli. This inhibition can be
                     relieved by adding lactose or
                     isopropyl-beta-D-thiogalactopyranoside (IPTG)."
     promoter        complement(8309..8339)
                     /label=lac promoter
                     /note="promoter for the E. coli lac operon"
     protein_bind    8354..8375
                     /label=CAP binding site
                     /bound_moiety="E. coli catabolite activator protein"
                     /note="CAP binding activates transcription in the presence
                     of cAMP."
     primer_bind     complement(8492..8509)
                     /label=L4440
                     /note="L4440 vector, forward primer"
     rep_origin      complement(8663..9251)
                     /direction=LEFT
                     /label=ori
                     /note="high-copy-number ColE1/pMB1/pBR322/pUC origin of
                     replication"
     primer_bind     complement(8743..8762)
                     /label=pBR322ori-F
                     /note="pBR322 origin, forward primer"
     CDS             complement(9422..10282)
                     /codon_start=1
                     /gene="bla"
                     /product="beta-lactamase"
                     /label=AmpR
                     /note="confers resistance to ampicillin, carbenicillin, and
                     related antibiotics"
                     /translation="MSIQHFRVALIPFFAAFCLPVFAHPETLVKVKDAEDQLGARVGYI
                     ELDLNSGKILESFRPEERFPMMSTFKVLLCGAVLSRIDAGQEQLGRRIHYSQNDLVEYS
                     PVTEKHLTDGMTVRELCSAAITMSDNTAANLLLTTIGGPKELTAFLHNMGDHVTRLDRW
                     EPELNEAIPNDERDTTMPVAMATTLRKLLTGELLTLASRQQLIDWMEADKVAGPLLRSA
                     LPAGWFIADKSGAGERGSRGIIAALGPDGKPSRIVVIYTTGSQATMDERNRQIAEIGAS
                     LIKHW"
     primer_bind     10045..10064
                     /label=Amp-R
                     /note="Ampicillin resistance gene, reverse primer"
     promoter        complement(10283..10387)
                     /gene="bla"
                     /label=AmpR promoter
ORIGIN
        1 gtcgacggat cgggagatct cccgatcccc tatggtgcac tctcagtaca atctgctctg
       61 atgccgcata gttaagccag tatctgctcc ctgcttgtgt gttggaggtc gctgagtagt
      121 gcgcgagcaa aatttaagct acaacaaggc aaggcttgac cgacaattgc atgaagaatc
      181 tgcttagggt taggcgtttt gcgctgcttc gcgatgtacg ggccagatat acgcgttgac
      241 attgattatt gactagttat taatagtaat caattacggg gtcattagtt catagcccat
      301 atatggagtt ccgcgttaca taacttacgg taaatggccc gcctggctga ccgcccaacg
      361 acccccgccc attgacgtca ataatgacgt atgttcccat agtaacgcca atagggactt
      421 tccattgacg tcaatgggtg gagtatttac ggtaaactgc ccacttggca gtacatcaag
      481 tgtatcatat gccaagtacg ccccctattg acgtcaatga cggtaaatgg cccgcctggc
      541 attatgccca gtacatgacc ttatgggact ttcctacttg gcagtacatc tacgtattag
      601 tcatcgctat taccatggtg atgcggtttt ggcagtacat caatgggcgt ggatagcggt
      661 ttgactcacg gggatttcca agtctccacc ccattgacgt caatgggagt ttgttttggc
      721 accaaaatca acgggacttt ccaaaatgtc gtaacaactc cgccccattg acgcaaatgg
      781 gcggtaggcg tgtacggtgg gaggtctata taagcagcgc gttttgcctg tactgggtct
      841 ctctggttag accagatctg agcctgggag ctctctggct aactagggaa cccactgctt
      901 aagcctcaat aaagcttgcc ttgagtgctt caagtagtgt gtgcccgtct gttgtgtgac
      961 tctggtaact agagatccct cagacccttt tagtcagtgt ggaaaatctc tagcagtggc
     1021 gcccgaacag ggacttgaaa gcgaaaggga aaccagagga gctctctcga cgcaggactc
     1081 ggcttgctga agcgcgcacg gcaagaggcg aggggcggcg actggtgagt acgccaaaaa
     1141 ttttgactag cggaggctag aaggagagag atgggtgcga gagcgtcagt attaagcggg
     1201 ggagaattag atcgcgatgg gaaaaaattc ggttaaggcc agggggaaag aaaaaatata
     1261 aattaaaaca tatagtatgg gcaagcaggg agctagaacg attcgcagtt aatcctggcc
     1321 tgttagaaac atcagaaggc tgtagacaaa tactgggaca gctacaacca tcccttcaga
     1381 caggatcaga agaacttaga tcattatata atacagtagc aaccctctat tgtgtgcatc
     1441 aaaggataga gataaaagac accaaggaag ctttagacaa gatagaggaa gagcaaaaca
     1501 aaagtaagac caccgcacag caagcggccg ctgatcttca gacctggagg aggagatatg
     1561 agggacaatt ggagaagtga attatataaa tataaagtag taaaaattga accattagga
     1621 gtagcaccca ccaaggcaaa gagaagagtg gtgcagagag aaaaaagagc agtgggaata
     1681 ggagctttgt tccttgggtt cttgggagca gcaggaagca ctatgggcgc agcgtcaatg
     1741 acgctgacgg tacaggccag acaattattg tctggtatag tgcagcagca gaacaatttg
     1801 ctgagggcta ttgaggcgca acagcatctg ttgcaactca cagtctgggg catcaagcag
     1861 ctccaggcaa gaatcctggc tgtggaaaga tacctaaagg atcaacagct cctggggatt
     1921 tggggttgct ctggaaaact catttgcacc actgctgtgc cttggaatgc tagttggagt
     1981 aataaatctc tggaacagat ttggaatcac acgacctgga tggagtggga cagagaaatt
     2041 aacaattaca caagcttaat acactcctta attgaagaat cgcaaaacca gcaagaaaag
     2101 aatgaacaag aattattgga attagataaa tgggcaagtt tgtggaattg gtttaacata
     2161 acaaattggc tgtggtatat aaaattattc ataatgatag taggaggctt ggtaggttta
     2221 agaatagttt ttgctgtact ttctatagtg aatagagtta ggcagggata ttcaccatta
     2281 tcgtttcaga cccacctccc aaccccgagg ggacccgaca ggcccgaagg aatagaagaa
     2341 gaaggtggag agagagacag agacagatcc attcgattag tgaacggatc ggcactgcgt
     2401 gcgccaattc tgcagacaaa tggcagtatt catccacaat tttaaaagaa aaggggggat
     2461 tggggggtac agtgcagggg aaagaatagt agacataata gcaacagaca tacaaactaa
     2521 agaattacaa aaacaaatta caaaaattca aaattttcgg gtttattaca gggacagcag
     2581 agatccagtt tggttaatta atcgataagc tttgcaaaga tggataaagt tttaaacaga
     2641 gaggaatctt tgcagctaat ggaccttcta ggtcttgaaa ggagtgggaa ttggctccgg
     2701 tgcccgtcag tgggcagagc gcacatcgcc cacagtcccc gagaagttgg ggggaggggt
     2761 cggcaattga accggtgcct agagaaggtg gcgcggggta aactgggaaa gtgatgtcgt
     2821 gtactggctc cgcctttttc ccgagggtgg gggagaaccg tatataagtg cagtagtcgc
     2881 cgtgaacgtt ctttttcgca acgggtttgc cgccagaaca caggtaagtg ccgtgtgtgg
     2941 ttcccgcggg cctggcctct ttacgggtta tggcccttgc gtgccttgaa ttacttccac
     3001 ctggctgcag tacgtgattc ttgatcccga gcttcgggtt ggaagtgggt gggagagttc
     3061 gaggccttgc gcttaaggag ccccttcgcc tcgtgcttga gttgaggcct ggcctgggcg
     3121 ctggggccgc cgcgtgcgaa tctggtggca ccttcgcgcc tgtctcgctg ctttcgataa
     3181 gtctctagcc atttaaaatt tttgatgacc tgctgcgacg ctttttttct ggcaagatag
     3241 tcttgtaaat gcgggccaag atctgcacac tggtatttcg gtttttgggg ccgcgggcgg
     3301 cgacggggcc cgtgcgtccc agcgcacatg ttcggcgagg cggggcctgc gagcgcggcc
     3361 accgagaatc ggacgggggt agtctcaagc tggccggcct gctctggtgc ctggcctcgc
     3421 gccgccgtgt atcgccccgc cctgggcggc aaggctggcc cggtcggcac cagttgcgtg
     3481 agcggaaaga tggccgcttc ccggccctgc tgcagggagc tcaaaatgga ggacgcggcg
     3541 ctcgggagag cgggcgggtg agtcacccac acaaaggaaa agggcctttc cgtcctcagc
     3601 cgtcgcttca tgtgactcca cggagtaccg ggcgccgtcc aggcacctcg attagttctc
     3661 gagcttttgg agtacgtcgt ctttaggttg gggggagggg ttttatgcga tggagtttcc
     3721 ccacactgag tgggtggaga ctgaagttag gccagcttgg cacttgatgt aattctcctt
     3781 ggaatttgcc ctttttgagt ttggatcttg gttcattctc aagcctcaga cagtggttca
     3841 aagttttttt cttccatttc aggtgtcgtg aggaattagc ttggtactaa tacgactcac
     3901 tatagggaga cccaagctgg ctaggtaagc ttgatatcga attcctgcag cccgggggat
     3961 cccgccacca tggctacctc tcgatatgag ccagtggctg aaattggtgt cggtgcctat
     4021 gggacagtgt acaaggcctg tgatccccac agtggccact ttgtggccct caagagtgtg
     4081 agagtcccca atggaggagg aggtggagga ggccttccca tcagcacagt tcgtgaggtg
     4141 gctttactga ggcgactgga ggcttttgag catcccaatg ttgtccggct gatggacgtc
     4201 tgtgccacat cccgaactga ccgggagatc aaggtaaccc tggtgtttga gcatgtagac
     4261 caggacctaa ggacatatct ggacaaggca cccccaccag gcttgccagc cgaaacgatc
     4321 aaggatctga tgcgccagtt tctaagaggc ctagatttcc ttcatgccaa ttgcatcgtt
     4381 caccgagatc tgaagccaga gaacattctg gtgacaagtg gtggaacagt caagctggct
     4441 gactttggcc tggccagaat ctacagctac cagatggcac ttacacccgt ggttgttaca
     4501 ctctggtacc gagctcccga agttcttctg cagtccacat atgcaacacc tgtggacatg
     4561 tggagtgttg gctgtatctt tgcagagatg tttcgtcgaa agcctctctt ctgtggaaac
     4621 tctgaagccg accagttggg caaaatcttt gacctgattg ggctgcctcc agaggatgac
     4681 tggcctcgag atgtatccct gccccgtgga gcctttcccc ccagagggcc ccgcccagtg
     4741 cagtcggtgg tacctgagat ggaggagtcg ggagcacagc tgctgctgga aatgctgact
     4801 tttaacccac acaagcgaat ctctgccttt cgagctctgc agcactctta tctacataag
     4861 gatgaaggta atccggaggg atccggcgca acaaacttct ctctgctgaa acaagccgga
     4921 gatgtcgaag agaatcctgg accgatgaaa aagcctgaac tcaccgcgac gtctgtcgag
     4981 aagtttctga tcgaaaagtt cgacagcgtc tccgacctga tgcagctctc ggagggcgaa
     5041 gaatctcgtg ctttcagctt cgatgtagga gggcgtggat atgtcctgcg ggtaaatagc
     5101 tgcgccgatg gtttctacaa agatcgttat gtttatcggc actttgcatc ggccgcgctc
     5161 ccgattccgg aagtgcttga cattggggaa ttcagcgaga gcctgaccta ttgcatctcc
     5221 cgccgtgcac agggtgtcac gttgcaagac ctgcctgaaa ccgaactgcc cgctgttctg
     5281 cagccggtcg cggaggccat ggatgcgatc gctgcggccg atcttagcca gacgagcggg
     5341 ttcggcccat tcggaccgca aggaatcggt caatacacta catggcgtga tttcatatgc
     5401 gcgattgctg atccccatgt gtatcactgg caaactgtga tggacgacac cgtcagtgcg
     5461 tccgtcgcgc aggctctcga tgagctgatg ctttgggccg aggactgccc cgaagtccgg
     5521 cacctcgtgc acgcggattt cggctccaac aatgtcctga cggacaatgg ccgcataaca
     5581 gcggtcattg actggagcga ggcgatgttc ggggattccc aatacgaggt cgccaacatc
     5641 ttcttctgga ggccgtggtt ggcttgtatg gagcagcaga cgcgctactt cgagcggagg
     5701 catccggagc ttgcaggatc gccgcggctc cgggcgtata tgctccgcat tggtcttgac
     5761 caactctatc agagcttggt tgacggcaat ttcgatgatg cagcttgggc gcagggtcga
     5821 tgcgacgcaa tcgtccgatc cggagccggg actgtcgggc gtacacaaat cgcccgcaga
     5881 agcgcggccg tctggaccga tggctgtgta gaagtactcg ccgatagtgg aaaccgacgc
     5941 cccagcactc gtccgagggc aaaggaataa gttagaacta tttcctggct gttacgcgtg
     6001 attgtcaata gcgttattct actgacgggc ttgttaaaca gtgaaccgcc cgccccacga
     6061 cccgcagcgc ccgaccgaaa ggagcgcacg accccatgca tcgaacaaaa gaaaaggggg
     6121 gactggaagg gctaattcac tcccaacgaa gacaagatat cataacttcg tatagcatac
     6181 attatacgaa gttatcggct agctggtccg gactgtactg ggtctctctg gttagaccag
     6241 atctgagcct gggagctctc tggctaacta gggaacccac tgcttaagcc tcaataaagc
     6301 ttgccttgag tgcttcaagt agtgtgtgcc cgtctgttgt gtgactctgg taactagaga
     6361 tccctcagac ccttttagtc agtgtggaaa atctctagca gggcccgttt aaacccgctg
     6421 atcagcctcg actgtgcctt ctagttgcca gccatctgtt gtttgcccct cccccgtgcc
     6481 ttccttgacc ctggaaggtg ccactcccac tgtcctttcc taataaaatg aggaaattgc
     6541 atcgcattgt ctgagtaggt gtcattctat tctggggggt ggggtggggc aggacagcaa
     6601 gggggaggat tgggaagaca atagcaggca tgctggggat gcggtgggct ctatggcttc
     6661 tgaggcggaa agaaccagct ggggctctag ggggtatccc cnnnnnnnnn nnnnnnnnnn
     6721 nnnnnnnnnn nnnnnnnnnn nnnnnnnnnn nnnnnnnnnn nnnnnnnnnn nnnnnnnnnn
     6781 nnnnnnnnnn nnnnnnnnnn nnnnnnnnnn nnnnnnnnnn nnnnncnnnn nnnnnnnnnn
     6841 nnnnnnnnnn nnnnnnnnnn nnnnnnnnnn nnnnnnnnnn nnnnnnnnnn nnnnnnnnnn
     6901 nnnnnnnnnn nnnnnnnann nnnnnnnnnn nnnnnnnnnn nnnnnnnnnn nnnnnnnnnn
     6961 nnnnnnncct ttgacgttgg agtccacgtt ctttaatagt ggactcttgt tccaaactgg
     7021 aacaacactc aaccctatct cggtctattc ttttgattta taagggattt tgccgatttc
     7081 ggcctattgg ttaaaaaatg agctgattta acaaaaattt aacgcgaatt aattctgtgg
     7141 aatgtgtgtc agttagggtg tggaaagtcc ccaggctccc cagcaggcag aagtatgcaa
     7201 agcatgcatc tcaattagtc agcaaccagg tgtggaaagt ccccaggctc cccagcaggc
     7261 agaagtatgc aaagcatgca tctcaattag tcagcaacca tagtcccgcc cctaactccg
     7321 cccatcccgc ccctaactcc gcccagttcc gcccattctc cgccccatgg ctgactaatt
     7381 ttttttattt atgcagaggc cgaggccgcc tctgcctctg agctattcca gaagtagtga
     7441 ggaggctttt ttggaggcct aggcttttgc aaaaagctcc cgggagcttg tatatccatt
     7501 ttcggatctg atcagcacgt gttgacaatt aatcatcggc atagtatatc ggcatagtat
     7561 aatacgacaa ggtgaggaac taaaccatgg ccaagttgac cagtgccgtt ccggtgctca
     7621 ccgcgcgcga cgtcgccgga gcggtcgagt tctggaccga ccggctcggg ttctcccggg
     7681 acttcgtgga ggacgacttc gccggtgtgg tccgggacga cgtgaccctg ttcatcagcg
     7741 cggtccagga ccaggtggtg ccggacaaca ccctggcctg ggtgtgggtg cgcggcctgg
     7801 acgagctgta cgccgagtgg tcggaggtcg tgtccacgaa cttccgggac gcctccgggc
     7861 cggccatgac cgagatcggc gagcagccgt gggggcggga gttcgccctg cgcgacccgg
     7921 ccggcaactg cgtgcacttc gtggccgagg agcaggactg acacgtgcta cgagatttcg
     7981 attccaccgc cgccttctat gaaaggttgg gcttcggaat cgttttccgg gacgccggct
     8041 ggatgatcct ccagcgcggg gatctcatgc tggagttctt cgcccacccc aacttgttta
     8101 ttgcagctta taatggttac aaataaagca atagcatcac aaatttcaca aataaagcat
     8161 ttttttcact gcattctagt tgtggtttgt ccaaactcat caatgtatct tatcatgtct
     8221 gtataccgtc gacctctagc tagagcttgg cgtaatcatg gtcatagctg tttcctgtgt
     8281 gaaattgtta tccgctcaca attccacaca acatacgagc cggaagcata aagtgtaaag
     8341 cctggggtgc ctaatgagtg agctaactca cattaattgc gttgcgctca ctgcccgctt
     8401 tccagtcggg aaacctgtcg tgccagctgc attaatgaat cggccaacgc gcggggagag
     8461 gcggtttgcg tattgggcgc tcttccgctt cctcgctcac tgactcgctg cgctcggtcg
     8521 ttcggctgcg gcgagcggta tcagctcact caaaggcggt aatacggtta tccacagaat
     8581 caggggataa cgcaggaaag aacatgtgag caaaaggcca gcaaaaggcc aggaaccgta
     8641 aaaaggccgc gttgctggcg tttttccata ggctccgccc ccctgacgag catcacaaaa
     8701 atcgacgctc aagtcagagg tggcgaaacc cgacaggact ataaagatac caggcgtttc
     8761 cccctggaag ctccctcgtg cgctctcctg ttccgaccct gccgcttacc ggatacctgt
     8821 ccgcctttct cccttcggga agcgtggcgc tttctcatag ctcacgctgt aggtatctca
     8881 gttcggtgta ggtcgttcgc tccaagctgg gctgtgtgca cgaacccccc gttcagcccg
     8941 accgctgcgc cttatccggt aactatcgtc ttgagtccaa cccggtaaga cacgacttat
     9001 cgccactggc agcagccact ggtaacagga ttagcagagc gaggtatgta ggcggtgcta
     9061 cagagttctt gaagtggtgg cctaactacg gctacactag aagaacagta tttggtatct
     9121 gcgctctgct gaagccagtt accttcggaa aaagagttgg tagctcttga tccggcaaac
     9181 aaaccaccgc tggtagcggt ggtttttttg tttgcaagca gcagattacg cgcagaaaaa
     9241 aaggatctca agaagatcct ttgatctttt ctacggggtc tgacgctcag tggaacgaaa
     9301 actcacgtta agggattttg gtcatgagat tatcaaaaag gatcttcacc tagatccttt
     9361 taaattaaaa atgaagtttt aaatcaatct aaagtatata tgagtaaact tggtctgaca
     9421 gttaccaatg cttaatcagt gaggcaccta tctcagcgat ctgtctattt cgttcatcca
     9481 tagttgcctg actccccgtc gtgtagataa ctacgatacg ggagggctta ccatctggcc
     9541 ccagtgctgc aatgataccg cgagacccac gctcaccggc tccagattta tcagcaataa
     9601 accagccagc cggaagggcc gagcgcagaa gtggtcctgc aactttatcc gcctccatcc
     9661 agtctattaa ttgttgccgg gaagctagag taagtagttc gccagttaat agtttgcgca
     9721 acgttgttgc cattgctaca ggcatcgtgg tgtcacgctc gtcgtttggt atggcttcat
     9781 tcagctccgg ttcccaacga tcaaggcgag ttacatgatc ccccatgttg tgcaaaaaag
     9841 cggttagctc cttcggtcct ccgatcgttg tcagaagtaa gttggccgca gtgttatcac
     9901 tcatggttat ggcagcactg cataattctc ttactgtcat gccatccgta agatgctttt
     9961 ctgtgactgg tgagtactca accaagtcat tctgagaata gtgtatgcgg cgaccgagtt
    10021 gctcttgccc ggcgtcaata cgggataata ccgcgccaca tagcagaact ttaaaagtgc
    10081 tcatcattgg aaaacgttct tcggggcgaa aactctcaag gatcttaccg ctgttgagat
    10141 ccagttcgat gtaacccact cgtgcaccca actgatcttc agcatctttt actttcacca
    10201 gcgtttctgg gtgagcaaaa acaggaaggc aaaatgccgc aaaaaaggga ataagggcga
    10261 cacggaaatg ttgaatactc atactcttcc tttttcaata ttattgaagc atttatcagg
    10321 gttattgtct catgagcgga tacatatttg aatgtattta gaaaaataaa caaatagggg
    10381 ttccgcgcac atttccccga aaagtgccac ctgac
//
