[The description below was written by a language model from this plasmid's Addgene catalogue record and the feature table of its GenBank file.]
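Description:
LV_EF1a_CDK4(R24C)-P2A-Hygro_Barcode is a 10.4 kb HIV-1-based lentiviral transfer plasmid for constitutive expression of the human cyclin-dependent kinase CDK4 carrying the R24C substitution in mammalian cells. The parental backbone is not named in the record. It is maintained in E. coli through a high-copy ColE1/pUC-type origin and an ampicillin resistance gene, and it also carries an f1 origin. Outside the viral genome there is an SV40 promoter/origin plus EM7 promoter driving a bleomycin/Zeocin resistance gene with an SV40 polyadenylation signal. This cassette is not packaged into virus.

Viral genomic RNA is transcribed from a CMV enhancer/promoter fused to a truncated 5' LTR, an arrangement typical of Tat-independent packaging systems. The Psi packaging signal, Rev response element and cPPT/CTS follow, supporting encapsidation, nuclear export and efficient transduction. The internal cassette uses the EF-1-alpha promoter with its first intron, followed by a T7 promoter and a Kozak sequence. The CDK4(R24C) coding region itself is not annotated in the feature table, but the gap between the Kozak site and P2A matches the stated 909 bp insert. P2A links CDK4 to a hygromycin resistance gene, so both proteins come from one transcript and transduced cells can be selected with hygromycin. A loxP site and a second truncated LTR lie downstream, followed by a bGH polyadenylation signal. No WPRE is annotated.

The barcode is also unannotated, so its position is not given. According to the record, it allows the transgene transcript to be detected in single-cell RNA-seq. The associated publication used such vectors in multiplexed screens of oncogenic genes and variants in teratomas.
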