Addgene plasmid #170222: LV_EF1a_CDK4(R24C)-P2A-Hygro_Barcode
Purpose: Barcoded lentiviral vector to express CDK4 (R24C) in mammalian cells under control of EF1a promoter. Barcoded for transcript detection in single cell RNA-seq
Depositing lab: Prashant Mali. Depositing organization: University of California, San Diego (UCSD). Publication: Charting oncogenicity of genes and variants across lineages via multiplexed screens in teratomas. Parekh U, McDonald D, Dailamy A, Wu Y, Cordes T, Zhang K, Tipps A, Metallo C, Mali P. iScience. 2021 Sep 20;24(10):103149. doi: 10.1016/j.isci.2021.103149. eCollection 2021 Oct 22. PubMed 34646987.
Backbone
  Vector backbone: Unknown
  Backbone size w/o insert (bp): 9514
  Vector type: Lentiviral
  Selectable markers: Hygromycin
Growth in bacteria
  Bacterial resistance: Ampicillin, 100 μg/mL
  Growth temperature: 37°C
  Growth strain: NEB Stable
  Copy number: High Copy
Gene/Insert
  Gene/Insert name: CDK4
  Species: H. sapiens (human)
  Insert size (bp): 909
  Mutation: R24C
  Entrez Gene: CDK4 (a.k.a. CMM3, PSK-J3)
  Promoter: EF1a
  Cloning method: Gibson Cloning
  Sequencing primers: 5′ 5'-ttctcaagcctcagacagtgg-3'
Resource information
  A portion of this plasmid was derived from a plasmid made by: Addgene #82175
Terms and licenses: Academic/Nonprofit Terms; Industry Terms: Not Available to Industry
How to cite: LV_EF1a_CDK4(R24C)-P2A-Hygro_Barcode was a gift from Prashant Mali (Addgene plasmid # 170222 ; http://n2t.net/addgene:170222 ; RRID:Addgene_170222)
